>Addgene plasmid #231111 | pRDB_270 | addgene full sequence | sequence record 458638 | Addgene NGS Result
ATTCGAAAATCAACCTCTGGATTACAAAATTTGTGAAAGATTGACTGGTATTCTTAACTATGTTGCTCCT
TTTACGCTATGTGGATACGCTGCTTTAATGCCTTTGTATCATGCTATTGCTTCCCGTATGGCTTTCATTT
TCTCCTCCTTGTATAAATCCTGGTTGCTGTCTCTTTATGAGGAGTTGTGGCCCGTTGTCAGGCAACGTGG
CGTGGTGTGCACTGTGTTTGCTGACGCAACCCCCACTGGTTGGGGCATTGCCACCACCTGTCAGCTCCTT
TCCGGGACTTTCGCTTTCCCCCTCCCTATTGCCACGGCGGAACTCATCGCCGCCTGCCTTGCCCGCTGCT
GGACAGGGGCTCGGCTGTTGGGCACTGACAATTCCGTGGTGTTGTCGGGGAAATCATCGTCCTTTCCTTG
GCTGCTCGCCTGTGTTGCCACCTGGATTCTGCGCGGGACGTCCTTCTGCTACGTCCCTTCGGCCCTCAAT
CCAGCGGACCTTCCTTCCCGCGGCCTGCTGCCGGCTCTGCGGCCTCTTCCGCGTCCTCGCCTTCGCCCTC
AGACGAGTCGGATCTCCCTTTGGGCCGCCTCCCCGCGTCGACTTTAAGACCAATGACTTACAAGGCAGCT
GTAGATCTTAGCCACTTTTTAAAAGAAAAGGGGGGACTGGAAGGGCTAATTCACTCCCAACGAAGATAAG
ATCTGCTTTTTGCTTGTACTGGGTCTCTCTGGTTAGACCAGATCTGAGCCTGGGAGCTCTCTGGCTAACT
AGGGAACCCACTGCTTAAGCCTCAATAAAGCTTGCCTTGAGTGCTTCAAGTAGTGTGTGCCCGTCTGTTG
TGTGACTCTGGTAACTAGAGATCCCTCAGACCCTTTTAGTCAGTGTGGAAAATCTCTAGCAGGGCCCGTT
TAAACCCGCTGATCAGCCTCGACTGTGCCTTCTAGTTGCCAGCCATCTGTTGTTTGCCCCTCCCCCGTGC
CTTCCTTGACCCTGGAAGGTGCCACTCCCACTGTCCTTTCCTAATAAAATGAGGAAATTGCATCGCATTG
TCTGAGTAGGTGTCATTCTATTCTGGGGGGTGGGGTGGGGCAGGACAGCAAGGGGGAGGATTGGGAAGAT
AATAGCAGGCATGCTGGGGATGCGGTGGGCTCTATGGCTTCTGAGGCGGAAAGAACCAGCTGGGGCTCTA
GGGGGTATCCCC
[124 nt withheld, positions 1203-1326]
C
[91 nt withheld, positions 1328-1418]
A
[49 nt withheld, positions 1420-1468]
CCTTTGACGTTGGAGTCCACGTTCTTT
[37 nt withheld, positions 1496-1532]
ACCCTATCTCGGTCTATTCTTTTGATTTATAAGGGATTTTGCCGATTTCGGCCTATTGGTTAAAAAATGA
GCTGATTTAACAAAAATTTAACGCGAATTAATTCTGTGGAATGTGTGTCAGTTAGGGTGTGGAAAGTCCC
CAGGCTCCCCAGCAGGCAGAAGTATGCAAAGCATGCATCTCAATTAGTCAGCAACCAGGTGTGGAAAGTC
CCCAGGCTCCCCAGCAGGCAGAAGTATGCAAAGCATGCATCTCAATTAGTCAGCAACCATAGTCCCGCCC
CTAACTCCGCCCATCCCGCCCCTAACTCCGCCCAGTTCCGCCCATTCTCCGCCCCATGGCTGACTAATTT
TTTTTATTTATGCAGAGGCCGAGGCCGCCTCTGCCTCTGAGCTATTCCAGAAGTAGTGAGGAGGCTTTTT
TGGAGGCCTAGGCTTTTGCAAAAAGCTCCCGGGAGCTTGTATATCCATTTTCGGATCTGATCAGCACGTG
TTGACAATTAATCATCGGCATAGTATATCGGCATAGTATAATACGACAAGGTGAGGAACTAAACCATGGC
CAAGTTGACCAGTGCCGTTCCGGTGCTCACCGCGCGCGACGTCGCCGGAGCGGTCGAGTTCTGGACCGAC
CGGCTCGGGTTCTCCCGGGACTTCGTGGAGGACGACTTCGCCGGTGTGGTCCGGGACGACGTGACCCTGT
TCATCAGCGCGGTCCAGGACCAGGTGGTGCCGGACAACACCCTGGCCTGGGTGTGGGTGCGCGGCCTGGA
CGAGCTGTACGCCGAGTGGTCGGAGGTCGTGTCCACGAACTTCCGGGACGCCTCCGGGCCGGCCATGACC
GAGATCGGCGAGCAGCCGTGGGGGCGGGAGTTCGCCCTGCGCGACCCGGCCGGCAACTGCGTGCACTTCG
TGGCCGAGGAGCAGGACTGACACGTGCTACGAGATTTCGATTCCACCGCCGCCTTCTATGAAAGGTTGGG
CTTCGGAATCGTTTTCCGGGACGCCGGCTGGATGATCCTCCAGCGCGGGGATCTCATGCTGGAGTTCTTC
GCCCACCCCAACTTGTTTATTGCAGCTTATAATGGTTACAAATAAAGCAATAGCATCACAAATTTCACAA
ATAAAGCATTTTTTTCACTGCATTCTAGTTGTGGTTTGTCCAAACTCATCAATGTATCTTATCATGTCTG
TATACCGTCGACCTCTAGCTAGAGCTTGGCGTAATCATGGTCATAGCTGTTTCCTGTGTGAAATTGTTAT
CCGCTCACAATTCCACACAACATACGAGCCGGAAGCATAAAGTGTAAAGCCTGGGGTGCCTAATGAGTGA
GCTAACTCACATTAATTGCGTTGCGCTCACTGCCCGCTTTCCAGTCGGGAAACCTGTCGTGCCAGCTGCA
TTAATGAATCGGCCAACGCGCGGGGAGAGGCGGTTTGCGTATTGGGCGCTCTTCCGCTTCCTCGCTCACT
GACTCGCTGCGCTCGGTCGTTCGGCTGCGGCGAGCGGTATCAGCTCACTCAAAGGCGGTAATACGGTTAT
CCACAGAATCAGGGGATAACGCAGGAAAGAACATGTGAGCAAAAGGCCAGCAAAAGGCCAGGAACCGTAA
AAAGGCCGCGTTGCTGGCGTTTTTCCATAGGCTCCGCCCCCCTGACGAGCATCACAAAAATCGACGCTCA
AGTCAGAGGTGGCGAAACCCGACAGGACTATAAAGATACCAGGCGTTTCCCCCTGGAAGCTCCCTCGTGC
GCTCTCCTGTTCCGACCCTGCCGCTTACCGGATACCTGTCCGCCTTTCTCCCTTCGGGAAGCGTGGCGCT
TTCTCATAGCTCACGCTGTAGGTATCTCAGTTCGGTGTAGGTCGTTCGCTCCAAGCTGGGCTGTGTGCAC
GAACCCCCCGTTCAGCCCGACCGCTGCGCCTTATCCGGTAACTATCGTCTTGAGTCCAACCCGGTAAGAC
ACGACTTATCGCCACTGGCAGCAGCCACTGGTAACAGGATTAGCAGAGCGAGGTATGTAGGCGGTGCTAC
AGAGTTCTTGAAGTGGTGGCCTAACTACGGCTACACTAGAAGAACAGTATTTGGTATCTGCGCTCTGCTG
AAGCCAGTTACCTTCGGAAAAAGAGTTGGTAGCTCTTGATCCGGCAAACAAACCACCGCTGGTAGCGGTG
GTTTTTTTGTTTGCAAGCAGCAGATTACGCGCAGAAAAAAAGGATCTCAAGAAGATCCTTTGATCTTTTC
TACGGGGTCTGACGCTCAGTGGAACGAAAACTCACGTTAAGGGATTTTGGTCATGAGATTATCAAAAAGG
ATCTTCACCTAGATCCTTTTAAATTAAAAATGAAGTTTTAAATCAATCTAAAGTATATATGAGTAAACTT
GGTCTGACAGTTACCAATGCTTAATCAGTGAGGCACCTATCTCAGCGATCTGTCTATTTCGTTCATCCAT
AGTTGCCTGACTCCCCGTCGTGTAGATAACTACGATACGGGAGGGCTTACCATCTGGCCCCAGTGCTGCA
ATGATACCGCGAGACCCACGCTCACCGGCTCCAGATTTATCAGCAATAAACCAGCCAGCCGGAAGGGCCG
AGCGCAGAAGTGGTCCTGCAACTTTATCCGCCTCCATCCAGTCTATTAATTGTTGCCGGGAAGCTAGAGT
AAGTAGTTCGCCAGTTAATAGTTTGCGCAACGTTGTTGCCATTGCTACAGGCATCGTGGTGTCACGCTCG
TCGTTTGGTATGGCTTCATTCAGCTCCGGTTCCCAACGATCAAGGCGAGTTACATGATCCCCCATGTTGT
GCAAAAAAGCGGTTAGCTCCTTCGGTCCTCCGATCGTTGTCAGAAGTAAGTTGGCCGCAGTGTTATCACT
CATGGTTATGGCAGCACTGCATAATTCTCTTACTGTCATGCCATCCGTAAGATGCTTTTCTGTGACTGGT
GAGTACTCAACCAAGTCATTCTGAGAATAGTGTATGCGGCGACCGAGTTGCTCTTGCCCGGCGTCAATAC
GGGATAATACCGCGCCACATAGCAGAACTTTAAAAGTGCTCATCATTGGAAAACGTTCTTCGGGGCGAAA
ACTCTCAAGGATCTTACCGCTGTTGAGATCCAGTTCGATGTAACCCACTCGTGCACCCAACTGATCTTCA
GCATCTTTTACTTTCACCAGCGTTTCTGGGTGAGCAAAAACAGGAAGGCAAAATGCCGCAAAAAAGGGAA
TAAGGGCGACACGGAAATGTTGAATACTCATACTCTTCCTTTTTCAATATTATTGAAGCATTTATCAGGG
TTATTGTCTCATGAGCGGATACATATTTGAATGTATTTAGAAAAATAAACAAATAGGGGTTCCGCGCACA
TTTCCCCGAAAAGTGCCACCTGACGTCGACGGATCGGGAGATCTCCCGATCCCCTATGGTGCACTCTCAG
TACAATCTGCTCTGATGCCGCATAGTTAAGCCAGTATCTGCTCCCTGCTTGTGTGTTGGAGGTCGCTGAG
TAGTGCGCGAGCAAAATTTAAGCTACAACAAGGCAAGGCTTGACCGACAATTGCATGAAGAATCTGCTTA
GGGTTAGGCGTTTTGCGCTGCTTCGCGATGTACGGGCCAGATATACGCGTTGACATTGATTATTGACTAG
TTATTAATAGTAATCAATTACGGGGTCATTAGTTCATAGCCCATATATGGAGTTCCGCGTTACATAACTT
ACGGTAAATGGCCCGCCTGGCTGACCGCCCAACGACCCCCGCCCATTGACGTCAATAATGACGTATGTTC
CCATAGTAACGCCAATAGGGACTTTCCATTGACGTCAATGGGTGGAGTATTTACGGTAAACTGCCCACTT
GGCAGTACATCAAGTGTATCATATGCCAAGTACGCCCCCTATTGACGTCAATGACGGTAAATGGCCCGCC
TGGCATTATGCCCAGTACATGACCTTATGGGACTTTCCTACTTGGCAGTACATCTACGTATTAGTCATCG
CTATTACCATGGTGATGCGGTTTTGGCAGTACATCAATGGGCGTGGATAGCGGTTTGACTCACGGGGATT
TCCAAGTCTCCACCCCATTGACGTCAATGGGAGTTTGTTTTGGCACCAAAATCAACGGGACTTTCCAAAA
TGTCGTAACAACTCCGCCCCATTGACGCAAATGGGCGGTAGGCGTGTACGGTGGGAGGTCTATATAAGCA
GCGCGTTTTGCCTGTACTGGGTCTCTCTGGTTAGACCAGATCTGAGCCTGGGAGCTCTCTGGCTAACTAG
GGAACCCACTGCTTAAGCCTCAATAAAGCTTGCCTTGAGTGCTTCAAGTAGTGTGTGCCCGTCTGTTGTG
TGACTCTGGTAACTAGAGATCCCTCAGACCCTTTTAGTCAGTGTGGAAAATCTCTAGCAGTGGCGCCCGA
ACAGGGACTTGAAAGCGAAAGGGAAACCAGAGGAGCTCTCTCGACGCAGGACTCGGCTTGCTGAAGCGCG
CACGGCAAGAGGCGAGGGGCGGCGACTGGTGAGTACGCCAAAAATTTTGACTAGCGGAGGCTAGAAGGAG
AGAGATGGGTGCGAGAGCGTCAGTATTAAGCGGGGGAGAATTAGATCGCGATGGGAAAAAATTCGGTTAA
GGCCAGGGGGAAAGAAAAAATATAAATTAAAACATATAGTATGGGCAAGCAGGGAGCTAGAACGATTCGC
AGTTAATCCTGGCCTGTTAGAAACATCAGAAGGCTGTAGACAAATACTGGGACAGCTACAACCATCCCTT
CAGACAGGATCAGAAGAACTTAGATCATTATATAATACAGTAGCAACCCTCTATTGTGTGCATCAAAGGA
TAGAGATAAAAGACACCAAGGAAGCTTTAGACAAGATAGAGGAAGAGCAAAACAAAAGTAAGACCACCGC
ACAGCAAGCGGCCGCTGATCTTCAGACCTGGAGGAGGAGATATGAGGGACAATTGGAGAAGTGAATTATA
TAAATATAAAGTAGTAAAAATTGAACCATTAGGAGTAGCACCCACCAAGGCAAAGAGAAGAGTGGTGCAG
AGAGAAAAAAGAGCAGTGGGAATAGGAGCTTTGTTCCTTGGGTTCTTGGGAGCAGCAGGAAGCACTATGG
GCGCAGCGTCAATGACGCTGACGGTACAGGCCAGACAATTATTGTCTGGTATAGTGCAGCAGCAGAACAA
TTTGCTGAGGGCTATTGAGGCGCAACAGCATCTGTTGCAACTCACAGTCTGGGGCATCAAGCAGCTCCAG
GCAAGAATCCTGGCTGTGGAAAGATACCTAAAGGATCAACAGCTCCTGGGGATTTGGGGTTGCTCTGGAA
AACTCATTTGCACCACTGCTGTGCCTTGGAATGCTAGTTGGAGTAATAAATCTCTGGAACAGATTTGGAA
TCACACGACCTGGATGGAGTGGGACAGAGAAATTAACAATTACACAAGCTTAATACACTCCTTAATTGAA
GAATCGCAAAACCAGCAAGAAAAGAATGAACAAGAATTATTGGAATTAGATAAATGGGCAAGTTTGTGGA
ATTGGTTTAACATAACAAATTGGCTGTGGTATATAAAATTATTCATAATGATAGTAGGAGGCTTGGTAGG
TTTAAGAATAGTTTTTGCTGTACTTTCTATAGTGAATAGAGTTAGGCAGGGATATTCACCATTATCGTTT
CAGACCCACCTCCCAACCCCGAGGGGACCCGACAGGCCCGAAGGAATAGAAGAAGAAGGTGGAGAGAGAG
ACAGAGACAGATCCATTCGATTAGTGAACGGATCGGCACTGCGTGCGCCAATTCTGCAGACAAATGGCAG
TATTCATCCACAATTTTAAAAGAAAAGGGGGGATTGGGGGGTACAGTGCAGGGGAAAGAATAGTAGACAT
AATAGCAACAGACATACAAACTAAAGAATTACAAAAACAAATTACAAAAATTCAAAATTTTCGGGTTTAT
TACAGGGACAGCAGAGATCCAGTTTGGTTAATTAAGGTACCGGGCAGAGGTCTCGCTTTTTTCGAGACAA
CACGGCTCCGGTGCCCGTCAGTGGGCAGAGCGCACATCGCCCACAGTCCCCGAGAAGTTGGGGGGAGGGG
TCGGCAATTGATCCGGTGCCTAGAGAAGGTGGCGCGGGGTAAACTGGGAAAGTGATGTCGTGTACTGGCT
CCGCCTTTTTCCCGAGGGTGGGGGAGAACCGTATATAAGTGCAGTAGTCGCCGTGAACGTTCTTTTTCGC
AACGGGTTTGCCGCCAGAACACAGGTAAGTGCCGTGTGTGGTTCCCGCGGGCCTGGCCTCTTTACGGGTT
ATGGCCCTTGCGTGCCTTGAATTACTTCCACCTGGCTGCAGTACGTGATTCTTGATCCCGAGCTTCGGGT
TGGAAGTGGGTGGGAGAGTTCGAGGCCTTGCGCTTAAGGAGCCCCTTCGCCTCGTGCTTGAGTTGAGGCC
TGGCCTGGGCGCTGGGGCCGCCGCGTGCGAATCTGGTGGCACCTTCGCGCCTGTCTCGCTGCTTTCGATA
AGTCTCTAGCCATTTAAAATTTTTGATGACCTGCTGCGACGCTTTTTTTCTGGCAAGATAGTCTTGTAAA
TGCGGGCCAAGATCTGCACACTGGTATTTCGGTTTTTGGGGCCGCGGGCGGCGACGGGGCCCGTGCGTCC
CAGCGCACATGTTCGGCGAGGCGGGGCCTGCGAGCGCGGCCACCGAGAATCGGACGGGGGTAGTCTCAAG
CTGGCCGGCCTGCTCTGGTGCCTGGCCTCGCGCCGCCGTGTATCGCCCCGCCCTGGGCGGCAAGGCTGGC
CCGGTCGGCACCAGTTGCGTGAGCGGAAAGATGGCCGCTTCCCGGCCCTGCTGCAGGGAGCTCAAAATGG
AGGACGCGGCGCTCGGGAGAGCGGGCGGGTGAGTCACCCACACAAAGGAAAAGGGCCTTTCCGTCCTCAG
CCGTCGCTTCATGTGACTCCACGGAGTACCGGGCGCCGTCCAGGCACCTCGATTAGTTCTCGAGCTTTTG
GAGTACGTCGTCTTTAGGTTGGGGGGAGGGGTTTTATGCGATGGAGTTTCCCCACACTGAGTGGGTGGAG
ACTGAAGTTAGGCCAGCTTGGCACTTGATGTAATTCTCCTTGGAATTTGCCCTTTTTGAGTTTGGATCTT
GGTTCATTCTCAAGCCTCAGACAGTGGTTCAAAGTTTTTTTCTTCCATTTCAGGTGTCGTGAAGGAGCCA
CCATGAAACGGACAGCCGACGGAAGCGAGTTCGAGTCACCAAAGAAGAAGCGGAAAGTCAGTTCTGAGGT
GGAGTTTTCCCACGAGTACTGGATGAGACATGCCCTGACCCTGGCCAAGAGGGCACGGGATGAGAGGAAG
GCGCCTGTGGGAGCCGTGCTGGTGCTGAACAATAGAGTGATCGGCGAGGGCTGGAACAGAGCCATCGGCC
TGCACGACCCAACAGCCCATGCCGAAATTATAGCCCTGAGACAGGGCGGCCTGGTCATGCAGAACTACAG
ACTGATTGACGCCACCCTGTACGTGACATTCGAGCCTTGCGTGATGTGCGCCGGCGCCATGATCAACTCT
AGGATCGGCCGCGTGGTGTTTGGCGTGAGGAACTCAAAAAGAGGCGCCGCAGGCTCCCTGATGAACGTGC
TGAACTACCCCGGAATGAATCACCGCGTCGAAATTACCGAGGGAATCCTGGCAGATGAATGTGCCGCCCT
GCTGTGCGATTTCTATCGGATGCCTAGACAGGTGTTCAATGCTCAGAAGAAGGCCCAGAGCTCCATCAAC
TCTGGCGGATCTAGCGGAGGATCCTCTGGCAGCGAGACACCAGGAACAAGCGAGTCAGCAACACCAGAGA
GCAGTGGCGGCAGCAGCGGCGGCAGCGACAAGAAGTACAGCATCGGCCTGGCCATCGGCACCAACTCTGT
GGGCTGGGCCGTGATCACCGACGAGTACAAGGTGCCCAGCAAGAAATTCAAGGTGCTGGGCAACACCGAC
CGGCACAGCATCAAGAAGAACCTGATCGGAGCCCTGCTGTTCGACAGCGGCGAAACAGCCGAGGCCACCC
GGCTGAAGAGAACCGCCAGAAGAAGATACACCAGACGGAAGAACCGGATCTGCTATCTGCAAGAGATCTT
CAGCAACGAGATGGCCAAGGTGGACGACAGCTTCTTCCACAGACTGGAAGAGTCCTTCCTGGTGGAAGAG
GATAAGAAGCACGAGCGGCACCCCATCTTCGGCAACATCGTGGACGAGGTGGCCTACCACGAGAAGTACC
CCACCATCTACCACCTGAGAAAGAAACTGGTGGACAGCACCGACAAGGCCGACCTGCGGCTGATCTATCT
GGCCCTGGCCCACATGATCAAGTTCCGGGGCCACTTCCTGATCGAGGGCGACCTGAACCCCGACAACAGC
GACGTGGACAAGCTGTTCATCCAGCTGGTGCAGACCTACAACCAGCTGTTCGAGGAAAACCCCATCAACG
CTAGCGGCGTGGACGCCAAGGCCATCCTGTCTGCCAGACTGAGCAAGAGCAGACGGCTGGAAAATCTGAT
CGCCCAGCTGCCCGGCGAGAAGAAGAATGGCCTGTTCGGCAACCTGATTGCCCTGAGCCTGGGCCTGACC
CCCAACTTCAAGAGCAACTTCGACCTGGCCGAGGATGCCAAACTGCAGCTGAGCAAGGACACCTACGACG
ACGACCTGGACAACCTGCTGGCCCAGATCGGCGACCAGTACGCCGACCTGTTTCTGGCCGCCAAGAACCT
GTCCGACGCCATCCTGCTGAGCGACATCCTGAGAGTGAACACCGAGATCACCAAGGCCCCCCTGAGCGCC
TCTATGATCAAGAGATACGACGAGCACCACCAGGACCTGACCCTGCTGAAAGCTCTCGTGCGGCAGCAGC
TGCCTGAGAAGTACAAAGAGATTTTCTTCGACCAGAGCAAGAACGGCTACGCCGGCTACATTGACGGCGG
AGCCAGCCAGGAAGAGTTCTACAAGTTCATCAAGCCCATCCTGGAAAAGATGGACGGCACCGAGGAACTG
CTCGTGAAGCTGAACAGAGAGGACCTGCTGCGGAAGCAGCGGACCTTCGACAACGGCAGCATCCCCCACC
AGATCCACCTGGGAGAGCTGCACGCCATTCTGCGGCGGCAGGAAGATTTTTACCCATTCCTGAAGGACAA
CCGGGAAAAGATCGAGAAGATCCTGACCTTCCGCATCCCCTACTACGTGGGCCCTCTGGCCAGGGGAAAC
AGCAGATTCGCCTGGATGACCAGAAAGAGCGAGGAAACCATCACCCCCTGGAACTTCGAGGAAGTGGTGG
ACAAGGGCGCTTCCGCCCAGAGCTTCATCGAGCGGATGACCAACTTCGATAAGAACCTGCCCAACGAGAA
GGTGCTGCCCAAGCACAGCCTGCTGTACGAGTACTTCACCGTGTATAACGAGCTGACCAAAGTGAAATAC
GTGACCGAGGGAATGAGAAAGCCCGCCTTCCTGAGCGGCGAGCAGAAAAAGGCCATCGTGGACCTGCTGT
TCAAGACCAACCGGAAAGTGACCGTGAAGCAGCTGAAAGAGGACTACTTCAAGAAAATCGAGTGCTTCGA
CTCCGTGGAAATCTCCGGCGTGGAAGATCGGTTCAACGCCTCCCTGGGCACATACCACGATCTGCTGAAA
ATTATCAAGGACAAGGACTTCCTGGACAATGAGGAAAACGAGGACATTCTGGAAGATATCGTGCTGACCC
TGACACTGTTTGAGGACAGAGAGATGATCGAGGAACGGCTGAAAACCTATGCCCACCTGTTCGACGACAA
AGTGATGAAGCAGCTGAAGCGGCGGAGATACACCGGCTGGGGCAGGCTGAGCCGGAAGCTGATCAACGGC
ATCCGGGACAAGCAGTCCGGCAAGACAATCCTGGATTTCCTGAAGTCCGACGGCTTCGCCAACAGAAACT
TCATGCAGCTGATCCACGACGACAGCCTGACCTTTAAAGAGGACATCCAGAAAGCCCAGGTGTCCGGCCA
GGGCGATAGCCTGCACGAGCACATTGCCAATCTGGCCGGCAGCCCCGCCATTAAGAAGGGCATCCTGCAG
ACAGTGAAGGTGGTGGACGAGCTCGTGAAAGTGATGGGCCGGCACAAGCCCGAGAACATCGTGATCGAAA
TGGCCAGAGAGAACCAGACCACCCAGAAGGGACAGAAGAACAGCCGCGAGAGAATGAAGCGGATCGAAGA
GGGCATCAAAGAGCTGGGCAGCCAGATCCTGAAAGAACACCCAGTGGAAAACACCCAGCTGCAGAACGAG
AAGCTGTACCTGTACTACCTGCAGAATGGGCGGGATATGTACGTGGACCAGGAACTGGACATCAACCGGC
TGTCCGACTACGATGTGGACCATATCGTGCCTCAGAGCTTTCTGAAGGACGACTCCATCGACAACAAGGT
GCTGACCAGAAGCGACAAGAACCGGGGCAAGAGCGACAACGTGCCCTCCGAAGAGGTCGTGAAGAAGATG
AAGAACTACTGGCGGCAGCTGCTGAACGCCAAGCTGATTACCCAGAGAAAGTTCGACAATCTGACCAAGG
CCGAGAGAGGCGGCCTGAGCGAACTGGATAAGGCCGGCTTCATCAAGAGACAGCTGGTGGAAACCCGGCA
GATCACAAAGCACGTGGCACAGATCCTGGACTCCCGGATGAACACTAAGTACGACGAGAATGACAAGCTG
ATCCGGGAAGTGAAAGTGATCACCCTGAAGTCCAAGCTGGTGTCCGATTTCCGGAAGGATTTCCAGTTTT
ACAAAGTGCGCGAGATCAACAACTACCACCACGCCCACGACGCCTACCTGAACGCCGTCGTGGGAACCGC
CCTGATCAAAAAGTACCCTAAGCTGGAAAGCGAGTTCGTGTACGGCGACTACAAGGTGTACGACGTGCGG
AAGATGATCGCCAAGAGCGAGCAGGAAATCGGCAAGGCTACCGCCAAGTACTTCTTCTACAGCAACATCA
TGAACTTTTTCAAGACCGAGATTACCCTGGCCAACGGCGAGATCCGGAAGCGGCCTCTGATCGAGACAAA
CGGCGAAACCGGGGAGATCGTGTGGGATAAGGGCCGGGATTTTGCCACCGTGCGGAAAGTGCTGAGCATG
CCCCAAGTGAATATCGTGAAAAAGACCGAGGTGCAGACAGGCGGCTTCAGCAAAGAGTCTATCCTGCCCA
AGAGGAACAGCGATAAGCTGATCGCCAGAAAGAAGGACTGGGACCCTAAGAAGTACGGCGGCTTCCTGTG
GCCCACCGTGGCCTATTCTGTGCTGGTGGTGGCCAAAGTGGAAAAGGGCAAGTCCAAGAAACTGAAGAGT
GTGAAAGAGCTGCTGGGGATCACCATCATGGAAAGAAGCAGCTTCGAGAAGAATCCCATCGACTTTCTGG
AAGCCAAGGGCTACAAAGAAGTGAAAAAGGACCTGATCATCAAGCTGCCTAAGTACTCCCTGTTCGAGCT
GGAAAACGGCCGGAAGAGAATGCTGGCCTCTGCCAAGCAGCTGCAGAAGGGAAACGAACTGGCCCTGCCC
TCCAAATATGTGAACTTCCTGTACCTGGCCAGCCACTATGAGAAGCTGAAGGGCTCCCCCGAGGATAATG
AGCAGAAACAGCTGTTTGTGGAACAGCACAAGCACTACCTGGACGAGATCATCGAGCAGATCAGCGAGTT
CTCCAAGAGAGTGATCCTGGCCGACGCTAATCTGGACAAAGTGCTGTCCGCCTACAACAAGCACCGGGAT
AAGCCCATCAGAGAGCAGGCCGAGAATATCATCCACCTGTTTACCCTGACCAATCTGGGAGCCCCTGCCG
CCTTCAAGTACTTTGACACCACCATCGACCGGAAGCAGTACAGAAGCACCAAAGAGGTGCTGGACGCCAC
CCTGATCCACCAGAGCATCACCGGCCTGTACGAGACACGAATCGATTTGTCTCAGCTGGGAGGCGATGGG
TCCGGGAGCGGCGGGAGCGGGGGGAGCACTAATCTGAGCGACATCATTGAGAAGGAGACTGGGAAACAGC
TGGTCATTCAGGAGTCCATCCTGATGCTGCCTGAGGAGGTGGAGGAAGTGATCGGCAACAAGCCAGAGTC
TGACATCCTGGTGCACACCGCCTACGACGAGTCCACAGATGAGAATGTGATGCTGCTGACCTCTGACGCC
CCCGAGTATAAGCCTTGGGCCCTGGTCATCCAGGATTCTAACGGCGAGAATAAGATCAAGATGCTGAGCG
GAGGCTCCAAAAGGCCGGCGGCCACGAAAAAGGCCGGCCAGGCAAAAAAGAAAAAGGGATCCTACCCATA
CGATGTTCCAGATTACGCTTATCCCTACGACGTGCCTGATTATGCATACCCATATGATGTCCCCGACTAT
GCCGGAAGCGAGGGCAGAGGAAGCCTTCTAACATGCGGTGACGTGGAGGAGAATCCCGGCCCTTCCGGGA
TGGCCAAGCCTTTGTCTCAAGAAGAATCCACCCTCATTGAAAGAGCAACGGCTACAATCAACAGCATCCC
CATCTCTGAGGACTACAGCGTCGCCAGCGCAGCTCTCTCTAGCGACGGCCGCATCTTCACTGGTGTCAAT
GTATATCATTTTACTGGGGGACCTTGTGCAGAACTCGTGGTGCTGGGCACTGCTGCTGCTGCGGCAGCTG
GCAACCTGACTTGTATCGTCGCGATCGGAAATGAGAACAGGGGCATCTTGAGCCCCTGCGGACGGTGCCG
ACAGGTGCTTCTCGATCTGCATCCTGGGATCAAAGCCATAGTGAAGGACAGTGATGGACAGCCGACGGCA
GTTGGGATTCGTGAATTGCTGCCCTCTGGTTATGTGTGGGAGGGCTAATAA
Features (pLannotate 1.2.2; 35 found; start..end, strand, type, name):
      8..596     +  misc_feature   WPRE: woodchuck hepatitis virus posttranscriptional regulatory element
    592..735     +  CDS            nef (fragment): NEF_HV1LA - Experimental evidence at protein level: Swiss-Prot protein existence level 1. Extracellular Nef protein targets CD4(+) T-lymphocytes for apoptosis by interacting with CXCR4 surface receptors. From Human immunodeficiency virus type 1 group M subtype B (isolate Lai) (HIV-1).
    721..901     +  LTR            5' LTR (truncated): truncated 5' long terminal repeat (LTR) from HIV-1
    933..1044    +  polyA_signal   bGH poly(A) signal: bovine growth hormone polyadenylation signal
   1161..1182    +  promoter       SV40 promoter (fragment): SV40 enhancer and early promoter
   1203..1631    +  rep_origin     f1 ori (sequence partly withheld): f1 bacteriophage origin of replication; arrow indicates direction of (+) strand synthesis
   1645..1974    +  promoter       SV40 promoter: SV40 enhancer and early promoter
   2022..2069    +  promoter       EM7 promoter: synthetic bacterial promoter&nbsp
   2088..2462    +  CDS            BleoR: antibiotic-binding protein; Sh ble from Streptoalloteichus hindustanus; confers resistance to bleomycin, phleomycin, and Zeocin™
   2472..2597    +  CDS            ble (fragment): BLE_KLEPN - Experimental evidence at protein level: Swiss-Prot protein existence level 1. Binding protein with a strong affinity to the bleomycin family of antibiotics. Binds to CL990; an antimitotic-antibiotic compound. From Klebsiella pneumoniae.
   2592..2713    +  polyA_signal   SV40 poly(A) signal: SV40 polyadenylation signal
   2784..2806    -  protein_bind   lac operator (fragment): The lac repressor binds to the lac operator to inhibit transcription in E. coli. This inhibition can be relieved by adding lactose or isopropyl-β-D-thiogalactopyranoside (IPTG). lac repressor encoded by lacI
   2810..2840    -  promoter       lac promoter: promoter for the E. coli lac operon
   2855..2876    -  protein_bind   CAP binding site: CAP binding activates transcription in the presence of cAMP. E. coli catabolite activator protein
   2889..2981    -  CDS            lacI (fragment): lac repressor; lacI; The lac repressor binds to the lac operator to inhibit transcription in E. coli. This inhibition can be relieved by adding lactose or isopropyl-β-D-thiogalactopyranoside (IPTG).
   3164..3752    -  rep_origin     ori: high-copy-number ColE1/pMB1/pBR322/pUC origin of replication
   3923..4783    -  CDS            AmpR: β-lactamase; bla; confers resistance to ampicillin, carbenicillin, and related antibiotics
   4784..4888    -  promoter       AmpR promoter: bla
   4947..4999    -  misc_feature   bom (fragment): basis of mobility region from pBR322
   5154..5533    +  enhancer       CMV enhancer: human cytomegalovirus immediate early enhancer
   5534..5733    +  promoter       CMV promoter: human cytomegalovirus (CMV) immediate early promoter
   5751..5931    +  LTR            5' LTR (truncated): truncated 5' long terminal repeat (LTR) from HIV-1
   5978..6103    +  misc_feature   HIV-1 Ψ: packaging signal of human immunodeficiency virus type 1
   6087..6450    +  CDS            HIV-1 gag (fragment): gag protein from human immunodeficiency virus 1; gag
   6596..6829    +  misc_feature   RRE: The Rev response element (RRE) of HIV-1 allows for Rev-dependent mRNA export from the nucleus to the cytoplasm.
   7206..7306    +  CDS            Rev (fragment): human immunodeficiency virus 1 (HIV-1) Rev protein; rev; enhances nuclear export of unspliced and incompletely spliced viral mRNAs
   7356..7473    +  misc_feature   cPPT/CTS: central polypurine tract and central termination sequence of HIV-1
   7575..7786    +  promoter       EF-1α core promoter: core promoter for human elongation factor EF-1α
   7787..8725    +  intron         EF-1α intron A: intron upstream of the start codon of human EF-1α
   8805..9296    +  CDS            tadA: TADA_ECOLI - Also known as yfhC. Experimental evidence at protein level: Swiss-Prot protein existence level 1. Catalyzes the deamination of adenosine to inosine at the wobble position 34 of tRNA(Arg2). Essential for cell viability. From Escherichia coli (strain K12).
   9399..13498   +  CDS            Cas9 (fragment): Cas9 (Csn1) endonuclease from the Streptococcus pyogenes Type II CRISPR/Cas system generates RNA-guided double strand breaks in DNA
  13530..13778   +  CDS            UGI: UNGI_BPPB2 - Experimental evidence at protein level: Swiss-Prot protein existence level 1. This protein binds specifically and reversibly to the host uracil-DNA glycosylase, preventing removal of uracil residues from PBS2 DNA by the host uracil-excision repair system. From Bacillus phage PBS2 (Bacteriophage PBS2).
  13791..13838   +  CDS            nucleoplasmin NLS: bipartite nuclear localization signal from nucleoplasmin
  13845..13925   +  CDS            3xHA: three tandem HA epitope tags
  13992..14390   +  CDS            BSD: blasticidin S deaminase; Aspergillus terreus BSD; confers resistance to blasticidin
