[The description below was written by a language model from this plasmid's Addgene catalogue record and pLannotate feature annotations shown in this document.]
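Description:
pRDB_270 is a lentiviral CRISPR vector, built on the pRDA_722 backbone, that delivers a cytosine (C>T) base editor to mammalian cells. It is propagated in E. coli as a high-copy plasmid through a ColE1/pUC-type origin with ampicillin resistance. The backbone also carries an f1 origin and an SV40/EM7-driven bleomycin/Zeocin resistance cassette that lies outside the viral transfer region. The lentiviral portion has a CMV enhancer/promoter fused to a truncated HIV-1 5' LTR, which drives genomic RNA production in packaging cells. This is followed by the Ψ packaging signal, a gag fragment, the RRE for Rev-dependent export, and the cPPT/CTS. A WPRE and a second truncated LTR, followed by a bGH polyadenylation signal, close the transfer cassette.

The payload is expressed from the human EF-1α core promoter with its intron A. It encodes a synthetic fusion, TadA-CDd-nCas9-SpG-UGI-HA. This consists of a TadA-derived deaminase domain (the CDd variant, engineered for cytidine rather than adenosine deamination), a Streptococcus pyogenes Cas9 nickase carrying the D10A mutation in the SpG variant with relaxed PAM requirements, and the phage PBS2 uracil glycosylase inhibitor, which protects the deaminated base from excision repair. A nucleoplasmin NLS and a 3xHA epitope tag follow. A blasticidin S deaminase coding sequence sits immediately downstream of the tag and provides the mammalian selection marker. The feature table does not annotate the element linking it to the editor. No guide RNA expression cassette is annotated, so guides are presumably supplied separately. The construct was assembled by Golden Gate cloning and is associated with work on base editor mutational scanning screens.
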