Addgene plasmid #231111: pRDB_270
Purpose: C>T base editor
Depositing lab: John Doench & David Root. Depositing organization: Broad Institute. Publication: Activity-based selection for enhanced base editor mutational scanning. Kaplan EG, Steger RJ, Shah ST, Drepanos LM, Griffith AL, Reint G, Doench JG. Nat Genet. 2025 Nov;57(11):2920-2929. doi: 10.1038/s41588-025-02366-0. Epub 2025 Oct 14. PubMed 41087678.
Backbone
  Vector backbone: pRDA_722
  Vector type: Lentiviral, CRISPR
  Selectable markers: Blasticidin
Growth in bacteria
  Bacterial resistance: Ampicillin, 100 μg/mL
  Growth temperature: 37°C
  Growth strain: NEB Stable
  Copy number: High Copy
Gene/Insert
  Gene/Insert name: TadA-CDd-nCas9-SpG-UGI-HA
  Species: Synthetic
  Mutation: D10A
  Cloning method: Golden Gate
Resource information
  A portion of this plasmid was derived from a plasmid made by: David Liu and Keith Joung
Terms and licenses: Academic/Nonprofit Terms; Industry Terms: Not Available to Industry
Depositor comments: Derived from David Liu's Base editing vectors and Keith Joung's SpG-Cas9 variant. Please visit https://doi.org/10.1101/2024.11.12.622254 for bioRxiv preprint.
How to cite: pRDB_270 was a gift from John Doench & David Root (Addgene plasmid # 231111 ; http://n2t.net/addgene:231111 ; RRID:Addgene_231111)
